>Addgene plasmid #54836 | mNeptune2-C1 | addgene full sequence | sequence record 132753 | Addgene assembled sequence
CATGCATTAGTTATTAATAGTAATCAATTACGGGGTCATTAGTTCATAGCCCATATATGGAGTTCCGCGT
TACATAACTTACGGTAAATGGCCCGCCTGGCTGACCGCCCAACGACCCCCGCCCATTGACGTCAATAATG
ACGTATGTTCCCATAGTAACGCCAATAGGGACTTTCCATTGACGTCAATGGGTGGAGTATTTACGGTAAA
CTGCCCACTTGGCAGTACATCAAGTGTATCATATGCCAAGTACGCCCCCTATTGACGTCAATGACGGTAA
ATGGCCCGCCTGGCATTATGCCCAGTACATGACCTTATGGGACTTTCCTACTTGGCAGTACATCTACGTA
TTAGTCATCGCTATTACCATGGTGATGCGGTTTTGGCAGTACATCAATGGGCGTGGATAGCGGTTTGACT
CACGGGGATTTCCAAGTCTCCACCCCATTGACGTCAATGGGAGTTTGTTTTGGCACCAAAATCAACGGGA
CTTTCCAAAATGTCGTAACAACTCCGCCCCATTGACGCAAATGGGCGGTAGGCGTGTACGGTGGGAGGTC
TATATAAGCAGAGCTGGTTTAGTGAACCGTCAGATCCGCTAGCGCTACCGGTCGCCACCATGGTGTCTAA
GGGCGAAGAGCTGATTAAGGAGAACATGCACATGAAGCTGTACATGGAGGGCACCGTGAACAACCACCAC
TTCAAGTGCACATCCGAGGGCGAAGGCAAGCCCTACGAGGGCACCCAGACCGGCAGAATCAAGGTGGTCG
AGGGCGGCCCTCTCCCCTTCGCCTTCGACATCCTGGCTACCTGCTTCATGTACGGCAGCAAGACCTTCAT
CAACCACACCCAGGGCATCCCCGATTTCTTTAAGCAGTCCTTCCCTGAGGGCTTCACATGGGAGAGAGTC
ACCACATACGAAGACGGGGGCGTGCTTACCGTTACCCAGGACACCAGCCTCCAGGACGGCTGCTTGATCT
ACAACGTCAAGCTCAGAGGGGTGAACTTCCCATCCAACGGCCCTGTGATGCAGAAGAAAACACTCGGCTG
GGAGGCCAGTACCGAGACCCTGTACCCCGCTGACGGCGGCCTGGAAGGCAGATGCGACATGGCCCTGAAG
CTCGTGGGCGGGGGCCACCTGCACTGCAACCTGAAGACCACATACAGATCCAAGAAACCCGCTAAGAACC
TCAAGATGCCCGGCGTCTACTTTGTGGACCGCAGACTGGAAAGAATCAAGGAGGCCGACAATGAGACCTA
CGTCGAGCAGCACGAGGTGGCTGTGGCCAGATACTGCGACCTCCCTAGCAAACTGGGGCACAAACTTAAT
GGCATGGACGAGCTGTACAAGTCCGGACTCAGATCTCGAGCTCAAGCTTCGAATTCTGCAGTCGACGGTA
CCGCGGGCCCGGGATCCACCGGATCTAGATAACTGATCATAATCAGCCATACCACATTTGTAGAGGTTTT
ACTTGCTTTAAAAAACCTCCCACACCTCCCCCTGAACCTGAAACATAAAATGAATGCAATTGTTGTTGTT
AACTTGTTTATTGCAGCTTATAATGGTTACAAATAAAGCAATAGCATCACAAATTTCACAAATAAAGCAT
TTTTTTCACTGCATTCTAGTTGTGGTTTGTCCAAACTCATCAATGTATCTTAACGCGTAAATTGTAAGCG
TTAATATTTTGTTAAAATTCGCGTTAAATTTTTGTTAAATCAGCTCATTTTTTAACCAATAGGCCGAAAT
CGGCAAAATCCCTTATAAATCAAAAGAATAGACCGAGATAGGGT
[37 nt withheld, positions 1795-1831]
AAAGAACGTGGACTCCAACGTCAAAGG
[49 nt withheld, positions 1859-1907]
T
[91 nt withheld, positions 1909-1999]
G
[124 nt withheld, positions 2001-2124]
CAGGTGGCACTTTTCGGGGAAATGTGCGCGGAACCCCTATTTGTTTATTTTTCTAAATACATTCAAATAT
GTATCCGCTCATGAGACAATAACCCTGATAAATGCTTCAATAATATTGAAAAAGGAAGAGTCCTGAGGCG
GAAAGAACCAGCTGTGGAATGTGTGTCAGTTAGGGTGTGGAAAGTCCCCAGGCTCCCCAGCAGGCAGAAG
TATGCAAAGCATGCATCTCAATTAGTCAGCAACCAGGTGTGGAAAGTCCCCAGGCTCCCCAGCAGGCAGA
AGTATGCAAAGCATGCATCTCAATTAGTCAGCAACCATAGTCCCGCCCCTAACTCCGCCCATCCCGCCCC
TAACTCCGCCCAGTTCCGCCCATTCTCCGCCCCATGGCTGACTAATTTTTTTTATTTATGCAGAGGCCGA
GGCCGCCTCGGCCTCTGAGCTATTCCAGAAGTAGTGAGGAGGCTTTTTTGGAGGCCTAGGCTTTTGCAAA
GATCGATCAAGAGACAGGATGAGGATCGTTTCGCATGATTGAACAAGATGGATTGCACGCAGGTTCTCCG
GCCGCTTGGGTGGAGAGGCTATTCGGCTATGACTGGGCACAACAGACAATCGGCTGCTCTGATGCCGCCG
TGTTCCGGCTGTCAGCGCAGGGGCGCCCGGTTCTTTTTGTCAAGACCGACCTGTCCGGTGCCCTGAATGA
ACTGCAAGACGAGGCAGCGCGGCTATCGTGGCTGGCCACGACGGGCGTTCCTTGCGCAGCTGTGCTCGAC
GTTGTCACTGAAGCGGGAAGGGACTGGCTGCTATTGGGCGAAGTGCCGGGGCAGGATCTCCTGTCATCTC
ACCTTGCTCCTGCCGAGAAAGTATCCATCATGGCTGATGCAATGCGGCGGCTGCATACGCTTGATCCGGC
TACCTGCCCATTCGACCACCAAGCGAAACATCGCATCGAGCGAGCACGTACTCGGATGGAAGCCGGTCTT
GTCGATCAGGATGATCTGGACGAAGAGCATCAGGGGCTCGCGCCAGCCGAACTGTTCGCCAGGCTCAAGG
CGAGCATGCCCGACGGCGAGGATCTCGTCGTGACCCATGGCGATGCCTGCTTGCCGAATATCATGGTGGA
AAATGGCCGCTTTTCTGGATTCATCGACTGTGGCCGGCTGGGTGTGGCGGACCGCTATCAGGACATAGCG
TTGGCTACCCGTGATATTGCTGAAGAGCTTGGCGGCGAATGGGCTGACCGCTTCCTCGTGCTTTACGGTA
TCGCCGCTCCCGATTCGCAGCGCATCGCCTTCTATCGCCTTCTTGACGAGTTCTTCTGAGCGGGACTCTG
GGGTTCGAAATGACCGACCAAGCGACGCCCAACCTGCCATCACGAGATTTCGATTCCACCGCCGCCTTCT
ATGAAAGGTTGGGCTTCGGAATCGTTTTCCGGGACGCCGGCTGGATGATCCTCCAGCGCGGGGATCTCAT
GCTGGAGTTCTTCGCCCACCCTAGGGGGAGGCTAACTGAAACACGGAAGGAGACAATACCGGAAGGAACC
CGCGCTATGACGGCAATAAAAAGACAGAATAAAACGCACGGTGTTGGGTCGTTTGTTCATAAACGCGGGG
TTCGGTCCCAGGGCTGGCACTCTGTCGATACCCCACCGAGACCCCATTGGGGCCAATACGCCCGCGTTTC
TTCCTTTTCCCCACCCCACCCCCCAAGTTCGGGTGAAGGCCCAGGGCTCGCAGCCAACGTCGGGGCGGCA
GGCCCTGCCATAGCCTCAGGTTACTCATATATACTTTAGATTGATTTAAAACTTCATTTTTAATTTAAAA
GGATCTAGGTGAAGATCCTTTTTGATAATCTCATGACCAAAATCCCTTAACGTGAGTTTTCGTTCCACTG
AGCGTCAGACCCCGTAGAAAAGATCAAAGGATCTTCTTGAGATCCTTTTTTTCTGCGCGTAATCTGCTGC
TTGCAAACAAAAAAACCACCGCTACCAGCGGTGGTTTGTTTGCCGGATCAAGAGCTACCAACTCTTTTTC
CGAAGGTAACTGGCTTCAGCAGAGCGCAGATACCAAATACTGTTCTTCTAGTGTAGCCGTAGTTAGGCCA
CCACTTCAAGAACTCTGTAGCACCGCCTACATACCTCGCTCTGCTAATCCTGTTACCAGTGGCTGCTGCC
AGTGGCGATAAGTCGTGTCTTACCGGGTTGGACTCAAGACGATAGTTACCGGATAAGGCGCAGCGGTCGG
GCTGAACGGGGGGTTCGTGCACACAGCCCAGCTTGGAGCGAACGACCTACACCGAACTGAGATACCTACA
GCGTGAGCTATGAGAAAGCGCCACGCTTCCCGAAGGGAGAAAGGCGGACAGGTATCCGGTAAGCGGCAGG
GTCGGAACAGGAGAGCGCACGAGGGAGCTTCCAGGGGGAAACGCCTGGTATCTTTATAGTCCTGTCGGGT
TTCGCCACCTCTGACTTGAGCGTCGATTTTTGTGATGCTCGTCAGGGGGGCGGAGCCTATGGAAAAACGC
CAGCAACGCGGCCTTTTTACGGTTCCTGGCCTTTTGCTGGCCTTTTGCTCACATGTTCTTTCCTGCGTTA
TCCCCTGATTCTGTGGATAACCGTATTACCGC
Features (pLannotate 1.2.2; 14 found; start..end, strand, type, name):
     68..371     +  enhancer       CMV enhancer: human cytomegalovirus immediate early enhancer
    372..575     +  promoter       CMV promoter: human cytomegalovirus (CMV) immediate early promoter
    620..1351    +  CDS            mNeptune2: mNeptune2 is a basic (constitutively fluorescent) red fluorescent protein published in 2014, derived from Entacmaea quadricolor. It is reported to be a rapidly-maturing monomer with high acid sensitivity.
   1352..1417    +  misc_feature   MCS: multiple cloning site
   1434..1518    +  CDS            large T antigen (fragment): large T antigen from SV40 (simian virus 40)
   1541..1662    +  polyA_signal   SV40 poly(A) signal: SV40 polyadenylation signal
   1696..2124    -  rep_origin     f1 ori (sequence partly withheld): f1 bacteriophage origin of replication; arrow indicates direction of (+) strand synthesis
   2151..2255    +  promoter       AmpR promoter: bla
   2257..2614    +  promoter       SV40 promoter: SV40 enhancer and early promoter
   2649..3443    +  CDS            NeoR/KanR: aminoglycoside phosphotransferase from Tn5; aph(3')-II (or nptII); confers resistance to neomycin, kanamycin, and G418 (Geneticin®)
   3464..3616    +  CDS            ble (fragment): BLE_KLEPN - Experimental evidence at protein level: Swiss-Prot protein existence level 1. Binding protein with a strong affinity to the bleomycin family of antibiotics. Binds to CL990; an antimitotic-antibiotic compound. From Klebsiella pneumoniae.
   3675..3722    +  polyA_signal   HSV TK poly(A) signal: herpes simplex virus thymidine kinase polyadenylation signal (Cole and Stacy, 1985)
   3813..3829    -  polyA_signal   bGH poly(A) signal (fragment): bovine growth hormone polyadenylation signal
   4051..4639    +  rep_origin     ori: high-copy-number ColE1/pMB1/pBR322/pUC origin of replication
