[The description below was written by a language model from this plasmid's Addgene catalogue record and pLannotate feature annotations shown in this document.]
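Description:
mNeptune2-C1 is an empty mammalian expression backbone of about 4.75 kb, designed for building fusions in which the far-red fluorescent protein mNeptune2 sits at the N terminus of a protein of interest. It carries no insert. Its layout follows the "C1" cloning-vector arrangement. The human cytomegalovirus immediate early enhancer and promoter drive the mNeptune2 coding sequence, which runs directly into a multiple cloning site and is followed by an SV40 polyadenylation signal. A gene cloned in frame into this site is therefore expressed as a fusion to the C terminus of mNeptune2. Left unmodified, the plasmid should express the fluorescent protein alone. mNeptune2 is a constitutively fluorescent monomeric protein derived from Entacmaea quadricolor, and the record lists its excitation at 600 nm and emission at 650 nm.

Propagation in E. coli relies on a high-copy ColE1/pUC-type origin with kanamycin selection. An f1 phage origin is also present, which in principle allows production of single-stranded DNA. A single Tn5 aminoglycoside phosphotransferase gene (NeoR/KanR) serves both hosts. It is preceded by a bacterial bla promoter for kanamycin resistance in bacteria and by the SV40 enhancer/early promoter for G418 selection of transfected mammalian cells, and it ends with the HSV thymidine kinase polyadenylation signal. The short annotated fragments of SV40 large T antigen, ble and the bGH poly(A) signal are probably remnants of the backbone's source sequences or chance matches rather than functional elements. The construct is typically used to make far-red tagged proteins for localization imaging in mammalian cells.
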