Addgene plasmid #54836: mNeptune2-C1
Purpose: (Empty Backbone) Localization: C1 Cloning Vector, Excitation: 600, Emission: 650
Depositing lab: Michael Davidson. Depositing organization: Florida State University, Tallahassee.
Backbone
  Vector backbone: mNeptune2-C1
  Backbone size (bp): 4750
  Vector type: Mammalian Expression
  Selectable markers: Neomycin (select with G418)
  Tag / fusion protein: mNeptune2 (N terminal on backbone)
Growth in bacteria
  Bacterial resistance: Kanamycin, 50 μg/mL
  Growth temperature: 37°C
  Growth strain: DH5alpha
  Copy number: High Copy
Gene/Insert
  Gene/Insert name: None
  Tag / fusion protein: mNeptune2 (N terminal on backbone)
Terms and licenses: Academic/Nonprofit Terms; Industry Terms
Depositor comments: . Excitation = 600; Emission = 650
How to cite: mNeptune2-C1 was a gift from Michael Davidson (Addgene plasmid # 54836 ; http://n2t.net/addgene:54836 ; RRID:Addgene_54836)
