>Addgene plasmid #54836 | mNeptune2-C1 | addgene partial sequence | sequence record 89722 | CMV-F 5'-CGCAAATGGGCGGTAGGCGTG-3'
GTGAACCGTCAGATCCGCTAGCGCTACCGGTCGCCACCATGGTGTCTAAGGGCGAAGAGCTGATTAAGGA
GAACATGCACATGAAGCTGTACATGGAGGGCACCGTGAACAACCACCACTTCAAGTGCACATCCGAGGGC
GAAGGCAAGCCCTACGAGGGCACCCAGACCGGCAGAATCAAGGTGGTCGAGGGCGGCCCTCTCCCCTTCG
CCTTCGACATCCTGGCTACCTGCTTCATGTACGGCAGCAAGACCTTCATCAACCACACCCAGGGCATCCC
CGATTTCTTTAAGCAGTCCTTCCCTGAGGGCTTCACATGGGAGAGAGTCACCACATACGAAGACGGGGGC
GTGCTTACCGTTACCCAGGACACCAGCCTCCAGGACGGCTGCTTGATCTACAACGTCAAGCTCAGAGGGG
TGAACTTCCCATCCAACGGCCCTGTGATGCAGAAGAAAACACTCGGCTGGGAGGCCAGTACCGAGACCCT
GTACCCCGCTGACGGCGGCCTGGAAGGCAGATGCGACATGGCCCTGAAGCTCGTGGGCGGGGGCCACCTG
CACTGCAACCTGAAGACCACATACAGATCCAAGAAACCCGCTAAGAACCTCAAGATGCCCGGCGTCTACT
TTGTGGACCGCAGACTGGAAAGAATCAAGGAGGCCGACAATGAGACCTACGTCGAGCAGCACGAGGTGGC
TGTGGCCAGATACTGCGACCTCCCTAGCAAACTGGGGCACAAACTTAATGGCATGGACGAGCTGTACAAG
TCCGGACTCAGATCTCGAGCTCAAGCTTCGAATTCTGCAGTCGACGGTACCGCGGGCCCGGGATCCACCG
GATCTAGATAACTGATCATAATCAGCCATACCACATTTGTAGAGGTTTTACTTGCTTTAAA
